Addgene plasmid #182633: pOME0345
Purpose: ORF72 TAGGED
Depositing lab: Dirk Dittmer. Depositing organization: University of North Carolina at Chapel Hill.
Backbone
  Vector backbone: pDEST47
  Vector type: Mammalian Expression
Growth in bacteria
  Bacterial resistance: Ampicillin, 100 μg/mL
  Growth temperature: 37°C
  Growth strain: DH5alpha
  Copy number: High Copy
Gene/Insert
  Gene/Insert name: ORF72 TAGGED
  Species: Other
  Insert size (bp): 876
  Cloning method: Unknown
Terms and licenses: Academic/Nonprofit Terms; Industry Terms: Not Available to Industry
How to cite: pOME0345 was a gift from Dirk Dittmer (Addgene plasmid # 182633 ; http://n2t.net/addgene:182633 ; RRID:Addgene_182633)
