[The description below was written by a language model from this plasmid's Addgene catalogue record and pLannotate feature annotations shown in this document.]
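Description:
pOME0345 is a mammalian expression plasmid built on the Gateway destination vector pDEST47, carrying a tagged copy of ORF72 from Kaposi's sarcoma-associated herpesvirus (human herpesvirus 8). ORF72 encodes the viral cyclin, which forms an active kinase complex with cellular CDK6, drives quiescent cells into S phase and can influence apoptotic signalling through BCL2. The plasmid replicates in E. coli at high copy from a ColE1/pUC-type origin and is selected with ampicillin through the β-lactamase gene. An f1 origin is also present. For selection in mammalian cells, an SV40 early promoter drives a neomycin phosphotransferase gene followed by an SV40 polyadenylation signal, which would allow G418 selection of stable transfectants.

The expression cassette uses the human CMV immediate early enhancer and promoter, with a T7 promoter just downstream that could support in vitro transcription. The ORF72 coding sequence sits between attB1 and attB2 sites, indicating it was introduced by Gateway recombination, and is fused directly at its C-terminus to a 3xFLAG epitope for detection or immunoprecipitation. Beyond attB2 lies the Cycle 3 GFP coding sequence native to pDEST47, followed by the bovine growth hormone polyadenylation signal. This backbone is designed to make C-terminal GFP fusions, but the record does not say whether the 3xFLAG tag ends in a stop codon, so it is unclear whether GFP is translated as part of the protein. The short HIV-1 LTR, lacI and ble annotations are fragmentary matches rather than functional elements. The stated purpose is simply tagged ORF72, consistent with expressing the epitope-tagged viral cyclin in mammalian cells.
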