Features (pLannotate 1.2.2; 24 found; start..end, strand, type, name):
     28..80      -  misc_feature   bom (fragment): basis of mobility region from pBR322
    235..614     +  enhancer       CMV enhancer: human cytomegalovirus immediate early enhancer
    615..818     +  promoter       CMV promoter: human cytomegalovirus (CMV) immediate early promoter
    814..847     +  LTR            5' LTR (truncated) (fragment): truncated 5' long terminal repeat (LTR) from HIV-1
    863..881     +  promoter       T7 promoter: promoter for bacteriophage T7 RNA polymerase
    914..938     +  protein_bind   attB1: mutant version of attB; recombination site for the Gateway® BP reaction BP Clonase™
    983..1753    +  CDS            ORF72: VCYCL_HHV8P - Experimental evidence at protein level: Swiss-Prot protein existence level 1. Modulates host cell cycle progression and apoptotic signaling pathways by acting as a cyclin. Forms an active kinase complex with cellular CDK6 kinase. Promotes host S-phase entry of quiescent cells and activates host cyclin A. Triggers host apoptosis by inactivating host BCL2. From Human herpesvirus 8 type P (isolate GK18) (HHV-8) (Kaposi's sarcoma-associated herpesvirus).
   1754..1819    +  CDS            3xFLAG: three tandem FLAG® epitope tags, followed by an enterokinase cleavage site
   1840..1864    -  protein_bind   attB2: mutant version of attB; recombination site for the Gateway® BP reaction BP Clonase™
   1875..2594    +  CDS            Cycle 3 GFP: Cycle 3 GFP (Crameri et al., 1996) mammalian codon-optimized
   2622..2846    +  polyA_signal   bGH poly(A) signal: bovine growth hormone polyadenylation signal
   2850..2871    +  promoter       SV40 promoter (fragment): SV40 enhancer and early promoter
   2892..3320    +  rep_origin     f1 ori (sequence partly withheld): f1 bacteriophage origin of replication; arrow indicates direction of (+) strand synthesis
   3334..3663    +  promoter       SV40 promoter: SV40 enhancer and early promoter
   3730..4521    +  CDS            neo: KKA2_KLEPN - Also known as kan, nptII. Experimental evidence at protein level: Swiss-Prot protein existence level 1. Resistance to kanamycin, neomycin, paromomycin, ribostamycin, butirosin and gentamicin B. From Klebsiella pneumoniae.
   4547..4705    +  CDS            ble (fragment): BLE_KLEPN - Experimental evidence at protein level: Swiss-Prot protein existence level 1. Binding protein with a strong affinity to the bleomycin family of antibiotics. Binds to CL990; an antimitotic-antibiotic compound. From Klebsiella pneumoniae.
   4700..4821    +  polyA_signal   SV40 poly(A) signal: SV40 polyadenylation signal
   4894..4910    -  protein_bind   lac operator: The lac repressor binds to the lac operator to inhibit transcription in E. coli. This inhibition can be relieved by adding lactose or isopropyl-β-D-thiogalactopyranoside (IPTG). lac repressor encoded by lacI
   4918..4948    -  promoter       lac promoter: promoter for the E. coli lac operon
   4963..4984    -  protein_bind   CAP binding site: CAP binding activates transcription in the presence of cAMP. E. coli catabolite activator protein
   4997..5089    -  CDS            lacI (fragment): lac repressor; lacI; The lac repressor binds to the lac operator to inhibit transcription in E. coli. This inhibition can be relieved by adding lactose or isopropyl-β-D-thiogalactopyranoside (IPTG).
   5272..5860    -  rep_origin     ori: high-copy-number ColE1/pMB1/pBR322/pUC origin of replication
   6031..6891    -  CDS            AmpR: β-lactamase; bla; confers resistance to ampicillin, carbenicillin, and related antibiotics
   6892..6996    -  promoter       AmpR promoter: bla
>Addgene plasmid #182633 | pOME0345 | addgene full sequence | sequence record 359432 | Addgene NGS Result
GACGGATCGGGAGATCTCCCGATCCCCTATGGTGCACTCTCAGTACAATCTGCTCTGATGCCGCATAGTT
AAGCCAGTATCTGCTCCCTGCTTGTGTGTTGGAGGTCGCTGAGTAGTGCGCGAGCAAAATTTAAGCTACA
ACAAGGCAAGGCTTGACCGACAATTGCATGAAGAATCTGCTTAGGGTTAGGCGTTTTGCGCTGCTTCGCG
ATGTACGGGCCAGATATACGCGTTGACATTGATTATTGACTAGTTATTAATAGTAATCAATTACGGGGTC
ATTAGTTCATAGCCCATATATGGAGTTCCGCGTTACATAACTTACGGTAAATGGCCCGCCTGGCTGACCG
CCCAACGACCCCCGCCCATTGACGTCAATAATGACGTATGTTCCCATAGTAACGCCAATAGGGACTTTCC
ATTGACGTCAATGGGTGGAGTATTTACGGTAAACTGCCCACTTGGCAGTACATCAAGTGTATCATATGCC
AAGTACGCCCCCTATTGACGTCAATGACGGTAAATGGCCCGCCTGGCATTATGCCCAGTACATGACCTTA
TGGGACTTTCCTACTTGGCAGTACATCTACGTATTAGTCATCGCTATTACCATGGTGATGCGGTTTTGGC
AGTACATCAATGGGCGTGGATAGCGGTTTGACTCACGGGGATTTCCAAGTCTCCACCCCATTGACGTCAA
TGGGAGTTTGTTTTGGCACCAAAATCAACGGGACTTTCCAAAATGTCGTAACAACTCCGCCCCATTGACG
CAAATGGGCGGTAGGCGTGTACGGTGGGAGGTCTATATAAGCAGAGCTCTCTGGCTAACTAGAGAACCCA
CTGCTTACTGGCTTATCGAAATTAATACGACTCACTATAGGGAGACCCAAGCTGGCTAGTTAAGCTTGAT
CAAACAAGTTTGTACAAAAAAGCAGGCTCTTTAAAGGAACCAATTCAGTCGACTGGATCCGGTACCGCCA
CCATGGCAACTGCCAATAACCCGCCCTCGGGACTTCTGGATCCCACGCTATGTGAGGATCGGATCTTTTA
CAATATTCTTGAAATTGAGCCGCGCTTTTTAACTTCTGACTCTGTATTTGGGACCTTTCAACAATCTCTT
ACTTCGCATATGCGTAAGTTACTGGGCACATGGATGTTTTCAGTTTGCCAGGAATACAACCTAGAACCTA
ACGTGGTCGCGTTGGCCCTTAATCTTTTGGACAGACTCCTACTTATAAAGCAGGTGTCCAAAGAACACTT
TCAAAAGACAGGGAGCGCCTGCCTGTTAGTGGCCAGTAAGCTCAGAAGCCTCACGCCTATTTCTACCAGT
TCACTTTGCTATGCCGCGGCAGACTCCTTTTCCCGCCAAGAACTTATAGACCAGGAGAAAGAACTCCTTG
AGAAGTTGGCGTGGCGAACAGAGGCAGTCTTAGCGACGGACGTCACTTCCTTCTTGTTACTTAAATTGCT
GGGGGGCTCCCAACACCTGGACTTTTGGCACCACGAGGTCAACACCCTGATTACAAAAGCCTTAGTTGAC
CCAAAGACTGGCTCATTGCCCGCCTCTATTATCAGCGCTGCAGGCTGTGCGCTGTTGGTTCCTGCCAACG
TCATTCCGCAGGATACCCACTCGGGTGGGGTAGTTCCTCAGCTGGCAAGCATATTGGGATGCGATGTTTC
CGTTCTACAGGCGGCAGTGGAACAGATCCTAACATCTGTTTCGGACTTTGATCTGCGCATTCTGGACAGC
TATGACTACAAAGACCATGACGGTGATTATAAAGATCATGATATCGATTACAAGGATGACGATGACAAGT
AGTAACTCGAGATATCTAGACCCAGCTTTCTTGTACAAAGTGGTTCGATCTAGAATGGCTAGCAAAGGAG
AAGAACTTTTCACTGGAGTTGTCCCAATTCTTGTTGAATTAGATGGTGATGTTAATGGGCACAAATTTTC
TGTCAGTGGAGAGGGTGAAGGTGATGCTACATACGGAAAGCTTACCCTTAAATTTATTTGCACTACTGGA
AAACTACCTGTTCCATGGCCAACACTTGTCACTACTTTCTCTTATGGTGTTCAATGCTTTTCCCGTTATC
CGGATCATATGAAACGGCATGACTTTTTCAAGAGTGCCATGCCCGAAGGTTATGTACAGGAACGCACTAT
ATCTTTCAAAGATGACGGGAACTACAAGACGCGTGCTGAAGTCAAGTTTGAAGGTGATACCCTTGTTAAT
CGTATCGAGTTAAAAGGTATTGATTTTAAAGAAGATGGAAACATTCTCGGACACAAACTCGAGTACAACT
ATAACTCACACAATGTATACATCACGGCAGACAAACAAAAGAATGGAATCAAAGCTAACTTCAAAATTCG
CCACAACATTGAAGATGGATCCGTTCAACTAGCAGACCATTATCAACAAAATACTCCAATTGGCGATGGC
CCTGTCCTTTTACCAGACAACCATTACCTGTCGACACAATCTGCCCTTTCGAAAGATCCCAACGAAAAGC
GTGACCACATGGTCCTTCTTGAGTTTGTAACTGCTGCTGGGATTACACATGGCATGGATGAGCTCTACAA
ATAATGAATTAAACCCGCTGATCAGCCTCGACTGTGCCTTCTAGTTGCCAGCCATCTGTTGTTTGCCCCT
CCCCCGTGCCTTCCTTGACCCTGGAAGGTGCCACTCCCACTGTCCTTTCCTAATAAAATGAGGAAATTGC
ATCGCATTGTCTGAGTAGGTGTCATTCTATTCTGGGGGGTGGGGTGGGGCAGGACAGCAAGGGGGAGGAT
TGGGAAGACAATAGCAGGCATGCTGGGGATGCGGTGGGCTCTATGGCTTCTGAGGCGGAAAGAACCAGCT
GGGGCTCTAGGGGGTATCCCC
[124 nt withheld, positions 2892-3015]
C
[91 nt withheld, positions 3017-3107]
A
[49 nt withheld, positions 3109-3157]
CCTTTGACGTTGGAGTCCACGTTCTTT
[37 nt withheld, positions 3185-3221]
ACCCTATCTCGGTCTATTCTTTTGATTTATAAGGGATTTTGCCGATTTCGGCCTATTGGTTAAAAAATGA
GCTGATTTAACAAAAATTTAACGCGAATTAATTCTGTGGAATGTGTGTCAGTTAGGGTGTGGAAAGTCCC
CAGGCTCCCCAGCAGGCAGAAGTATGCAAAGCATGCATCTCAATTAGTCAGCAACCAGGTGTGGAAAGTC
CCCAGGCTCCCCAGCAGGCAGAAGTATGCAAAGCATGCATCTCAATTAGTCAGCAACCATAGTCCCGCCC
CTAACTCCGCCCATCCCGCCCCTAACTCCGCCCAGTTCCGCCCATTCTCCGCCCCATGGCTGACTAATTT
TTTTTATTTATGCAGAGGCCGAGGCCGCCTCTGCCTCTGAGCTATTCCAGAAGTAGTGAGGAGGCTTTTT
TGGAGGCCTAGGCTTTTGCAAAAAGCTCCCGGGAGCTTGTATATCCATTTTCGGATCTGATCAAGAGACA
GGATGAGGATCGTTTCGCATGATTGAACAAGATGGATTGCACGCAGGTTCTCCGGCCGCTTGGGTGGAGA
GGCTATTCGGCTATGACTGGGCACAACAGACAATCGGCTGCTCTGATGCCGCCGTGTTCCGGCTGTCAGC
GCAGGGGCGCCCGGTTCTTTTTGTCAAGACCGACCTGTCCGGTGCCCTGAATGAACTGCAGGACGAGGCA
GCGCGGCTATCGTGGCTGGCCACGACGGGCGTTCCTTGCGCAGCTGTGCTCGACGTTGTCACTGAAGCGG
GAAGGGACTGGCTGCTATTGGGCGAAGTGCCGGGGCAGGATCTCCTGTCATCTCACCTTGCTCCTGCCGA
GAAAGTATCCATCATGGCTGATGCAATGCGGCGGCTGCATACGCTTGATCCGGCTACCTGCCCATTCGAC
CACCAAGCGAAACATCGCATCGAGCGAGCACGTACTCGGATGGAAGCCGGTCTTGTCGATCAGGATGATC
TGGACGAAGAGCATCAGGGGCTCGCGCCAGCCGAACTGTTCGCCAGGCTCAAGGCGCGCATGCCCGACGG
CGAGGATCTCGTCGTGACCCATGGCGATGCCTGCTTGCCGAATATCATGGTGGAAAATGGCCGCTTTTCT
GGATTCATCGACTGTGGCCGGCTGGGTGTGGCGGACCGCTATCAGGACATAGCGTTGGCTACCCGTGATA
TTGCTGAAGAGCTTGGCGGCGAATGGGCTGACCGCTTCCTCGTGCTTTACGGTATCGCCGCTCCCGATTC
GCAGCGCATCGCCTTCTATCGCCTTCTTGACGAGTTCTTCTGAGCGGGACTCTGGGGTTCGCGAAATGAC
CGACCAAGCGACGCCCAACCTGCCATCACGAGATTTCGATTCCACCGCCGCCTTCTATGAAAGGTTGGGC
TTCGGAATCGTTTTCCGGGACGCCGGCTGGATGATCCTCCAGCGCGGGGATCTCATGCTGGAGTTCTTCG
CCCACCCCAACTTGTTTATTGCAGCTTATAATGGTTACAAATAAAGCAATAGCATCACAAATTTCACAAA
TAAAGCATTTTTTTCACTGCATTCTAGTTGTGGTTTGTCCAAACTCATCAATGTATCTTATCATGTCTGT
ATACCGTCGACCTCTAGCTAGAGCTTGGCGTAATCATGGTCATAGCTGTTTCCTGTGTGAAATTGTTATC
CGCTCACAATTCCACACAACATACGAGCCGGAAGCATAAAGTGTAAAGCCTGGGGTGCCTAATGAGTGAG
CTAACTCACATTAATTGCGTTGCGCTCACTGCCCGCTTTCCAGTCGGGAAACCTGTCGTGCCAGCTGCAT
TAATGAATCGGCCAACGCGCGGGGAGAGGCGGTTTGCGTATTGGGCGCTCTTCCGCTTCCTCGCTCACTG
ACTCGCTGCGCTCGGTCGTTCGGCTGCGGCGAGCGGTATCAGCTCACTCAAAGGCGGTAATACGGTTATC
CACAGAATCAGGGGATAACGCAGGAAAGAACATGTGAGCAAAAGGCCAGCAAAAGGCCAGGAACCGTAAA
AAGGCCGCGTTGCTGGCGTTTTTCCATAGGCTCCGCCCCCCTGACGAGCATCACAAAAATCGACGCTCAA
GTCAGAGGTGGCGAAACCCGACAGGACTATAAAGATACCAGGCGTTTCCCCCTGGAAGCTCCCTCGTGCG
CTCTCCTGTTCCGACCCTGCCGCTTACCGGATACCTGTCCGCCTTTCTCCCTTCGGGAAGCGTGGCGCTT
TCTCATAGCTCACGCTGTAGGTATCTCAGTTCGGTGTAGGTCGTTCGCTCCAAGCTGGGCTGTGTGCACG
AACCCCCCGTTCAGCCCGACCGCTGCGCCTTATCCGGTAACTATCGTCTTGAGTCCAACCCGGTAAGACA
CGACTTATCGCCACTGGCAGCAGCCACTGGTAACAGGATTAGCAGAGCGAGGTATGTAGGCGGTGCTACA
GAGTTCTTGAAGTGGTGGCCTAACTACGGCTACACTAGAAGAACAGTATTTGGTATCTGCGCTCTGCTGA
AGCCAGTTACCTTCGGAAAAAGAGTTGGTAGCTCTTGATCCGGCAAACAAACCACCGCTGGTAGCGGTGG
TTTTTTTGTTTGCAAGCAGCAGATTACGCGCAGAAAAAAAGGATCTCAAGAAGATCCTTTGATCTTTTCT
ACGGGGTCTGACGCTCAGTGGAACGAAAACTCACGTTAAGGGATTTTGGTCATGAGATTATCAAAAAGGA
TCTTCACCTAGATCCTTTTAAATTAAAAATGAAGTTTTAAATCAATCTAAAGTATATATGAGTAAACTTG
GTCTGACAGTTACCAATGCTTAATCAGTGAGGCACCTATCTCAGCGATCTGTCTATTTCGTTCATCCATA
GTTGCCTGACTCCCCGTCGTGTAGATAACTACGATACGGGAGGGCTTACCATCTGGCCCCAGTGCTGCAA
TGATACCGCGAGACCCACGCTCACCGGCTCCAGATTTATCAGCAATAAACCAGCCAGCCGGAAGGGCCGA
GCGCAGAAGTGGTCCTGCAACTTTATCCGCCTCCATCCAGTCTATTAATTGTTGCCGGGAAGCTAGAGTA
AGTAGTTCGCCAGTTAATAGTTTGCGCAACGTTGTTGCCATTGCTACAGGCATCGTGGTGTCACGCTCGT
CGTTTGGTATGGCTTCATTCAGCTCCGGTTCCCAACGATCAAGGCGAGTTACATGATCCCCCATGTTGTG
CAAAAAAGCGGTTAGCTCCTTCGGTCCTCCGATCGTTGTCAGAAGTAAGTTGGCCGCAGTGTTATCACTC
ATGGTTATGGCAGCACTGCATAATTCTCTTACTGTCATGCCATCCGTAAGATGCTTTTCTGTGACTGGTG
AGTACTCAACCAAGTCATTCTGAGAATAGTGTATGCGGCGACCGAGTTGCTCTTGCCCGGCGTCAATACG
GGATAATACCGCGCCACATAGCAGAACTTTAAAAGTGCTCATCATTGGAAAACGTTCTTCGGGGCGAAAA
CTCTCAAGGATCTTACCGCTGTTGAGATCCAGTTCGATGTAACCCACTCGTGCACCCAACTGATCTTCAG
CATCTTTTACTTTCACCAGCGTTTCTGGGTGAGCAAAAACAGGAAGGCAAAATGCCGCAAAAAAGGGAAT
AAGGGCGACACGGAAATGTTGAATACTCATACTCTTCCTTTTTCAATATTATTGAAGCATTTATCAGGGT
TATTGTCTCATGAGCGGATACATATTTGAATGTATTTAGAAAAATAAACAAATAGGGGTTCCGCGCACAT
TTCCCCGAAAAGTGCCACCTGACGTC
