>Addgene plasmid #182633 | pOME0345 | depositor partial sequence | sequence record 353554 | Insert
CAGTCGACTGGATCCGGTACCGCCACCATGGCAACTGCCAATAACCCGCCCTCGGGACTTCTGGATCCCA
CGCTATGTGAGGATCGGATCTTTTACAATATTCTTGAAATTGAGCCGCGCTTTTTAACTTCTGACTCTGT
ATTTGGGACCTTTCAACAATCTCTTACTTCGCATATGCGTAAGTTACTGGGCACATGGATGTTTTCAGTT
TGCCAGGAATACAACCTAGAACCTAACGTGGTCGCGTTGGCCCTTAATCTTTTGGACAGACTCCTACTTA
TAAAGCAGGTGTCCAAAGAACACTTTCAAAAGACAGGGAGCGCCTGCCTGTTAGTGGCCAGTAAGCTCAG
AAGCCTCACGCCTATTTCTACCAGTTCACTTTGCTATGCCGCGGCAGACTCCTTTTCCCGCCAAGAACTT
ATAGACCAGGAGAAAGAACTCCTTGAGAAGTTGGCGTGGCGAACAGAGGCAGTCTTAGCGACGGACGTCA
CTTCCTTCTTGTTACTTAAATTGCTGGGGGGCTCCCAACACCTGGACTTTTGGCACCACGAGGTCAACAC
CCTGATTACAAAAGCCTTAGTTGACCCAAAGACTGGCTCATTGCCCGCCTCTATTATCAGCGCTGCAGGC
TGTGCGCTGTTGGTTCCTGCCAACGTCATTCCGCAGGATACCCACTCGGGTGGGGTAGTTCCTCAGCTGG
CAAGCATATTGGGATGCGATGTTTCCGTTCTACAGGCGGCAGTGGAACAGATCCTAACATCTGTTTCGGA
CTTTGATCTGCGCATTCTGGACAGCTATGACTACAAAGACCATGACGGTGATTATAAAGATCATGATATC
GATTACAAGGATGACGATGACAAGTAGTAACTCGAG
